Addgene plasmid #71623: pJK677
Purpose: Produces Acetobacter aceti 1023 N5-carboxyaminoimidazole ribonucleotide mutase, Ser57>Val mutant (AaPurE1-S57V)
Depositing lab: T. J. Kappock. Depositing organization: Purdue University.
Backbone
  Vector backbone: pET23a
  Backbone size w/o insert (bp): 3666
  Total vector size (bp): 4176
  Vector type: Bacterial Expression
Growth in bacteria
  Bacterial resistance: Ampicillin, 100 μg/mL
  Growth temperature: 37°C
  Growth strain: DH5alpha
  Copy number: High Copy
Gene/Insert
  Gene/Insert name: N5-carboxyaminoimidazole ribonucleotide mutase (alt names: purE; AZ09_02690)
  Species: Acetobacter aceti 1023
  Mutation: changes serine-57 to valine, additional N-terminal methionine
  GenBank ID: AAZ04483.1 KDE21029.1
  Promoter: T7
  Cloning method: Restriction Enzyme; 5′ cloning site NdeI (not destroyed); 3′ cloning site EcoRI (not destroyed)
  Sequencing primers: 5′ T7 promoter; 3′ T7 terminator
Terms and licenses: Academic/Nonprofit Terms; Industry Terms: Not Available to Industry
How to cite: pJK677 was a gift from T. J. Kappock (Addgene plasmid # 71623 ; http://n2t.net/addgene:71623 ; RRID:Addgene_71623)
