[The description below was written by a language model from this plasmid's Addgene catalogue record and pLannotate feature annotations shown in this document.]
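Description:
pJK677 is a bacterial expression plasmid built on the pET23a backbone (4,176 bp in total) for producing a point mutant of N5-carboxyaminoimidazole ribonucleotide mutase (PurE) from Acetobacter aceti 1023. It is propagated in E. coli through a ColE1/pMB1-type origin and selected with ampicillin via the bla (β-lactamase) gene and its own promoter. The feature table also annotates an f1 phage origin, the pBR322 bom region and a short rop annotation. The catalogue lists the plasmid as high copy.

The purE coding sequence was inserted between the NdeI and EcoRI sites, both of which are retained. This places it downstream of the T7 promoter and the strong ribosome binding site from T7 gene 10, with the T7 terminator at the far end of the cassette. Expression therefore depends on T7 RNA polymerase supplied by the host strain. The encoded protein, AaPurE1-S57V, carries a serine-57 to valine substitution and an additional N-terminal methionine. The automated annotation labels the insert as a fragment of E. coli purE, which reflects homology matching rather than the recorded source species. PurE converts N5-CAIR to CAIR, a step in de novo purine biosynthesis.

A histidine-tag segment from the vector lies downstream of the insert, along with a short match to a T7 gene 10B-derived tag. The record does not list any tag on the protein, and it does not say whether the insert's reading frame continues into this region. The stated purpose is simply production of the S57V mutant enzyme. The record does not describe the downstream experiments.
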