Features (pLannotate 1.2.2; 13 found; start..end, strand, type, name):
     12..467     +  rep_origin     f1 ori (sequence partly withheld): f1 bacteriophage origin of replication; arrow indicates direction of (+) strand synthesis
    494..598     +  promoter       AmpR promoter: bla
    599..1459    +  CDS            AmpR: β-lactamase; bla; confers resistance to ampicillin, carbenicillin, and related antibiotics
   1630..2218    +  rep_origin     ori: high-copy-number ColE1/pMB1/pBR322/pUC origin of replication
   2404..2546    -  misc_feature   bom: basis of mobility region from pBR322
   2648..2839    -  CDS            rop: Rop protein, which maintains plasmids at low copy number; rop
   2856..3236    +  CDS            YPB1_ECOLX: Protein predicted: Swiss-Prot protein existence level 4. From Escherichia coli.
   3348..3366    +  promoter       T7 promoter: promoter for bacteriophage T7 RNA polymerase
   3398..3420    +  RBS            RBS: efficient ribosome binding site from bacteriophage T7 gene 10 (Olins and Rangwala, 1989)
   3500..3961    +  CDS            purE (fragment): PURE_ECOLI - Experimental evidence at protein level: Swiss-Prot protein existence level 1. Catalyzes the conversion of N5-carboxyaminoimidazole ribonucleotide (N5-CAIR) to 4-carboxy-5-aminoimidazole ribonucleotide (CAIR). From Escherichia coli (strain K12).
   4020..4037    +  CDS            9xHis (fragment): 9xHis affinity tag
   4047..4096    +  CDS            SET1 (fragment): solubility-enhancement tag derived from T7 phage gene 10B
   4104..4151    +  terminator     T7 terminator: transcription terminator for bacteriophage T7 RNA polymerase
>Addgene plasmid #71623 | pJK677 | depositor full sequence | sequence record 131640 | pJK677 sequence 4176 bps
TGGCGAATGGG
[124 nt withheld, positions 12-135]
C
[91 nt withheld, positions 137-227]
A
[49 nt withheld, positions 229-277]
CCTTTGACGTTGGAGTCCACGTTCTTT
[37 nt withheld, positions 305-341]
ACCCTATCTCGGTCTATTCTTTTGATTTATAAGGGATTTTGCCGATTTCGGCCTATTGGTTAAAAAATGA
GCTGATTTAACAAAAATTTAACGCGAATTTTAACAAAATATTAACGTTTACAATTTCAGGTGGCACTTTT
CGGGGAAATGTGCGCGGAACCCCTATTTGTTTATTTTTCTAAATACATTCAAATATGTATCCGCTCATGA
GACAATAACCCTGATAAATGCTTCAATAATATTGAAAAAGGAAGAGTATGAGTATTCAACATTTCCGTGT
CGCCCTTATTCCCTTTTTTGCGGCATTTTGCCTTCCTGTTTTTGCTCACCCAGAAACGCTGGTGAAAGTA
AAAGATGCTGAAGATCAGTTGGGTGCACGAGTGGGTTACATCGAACTGGATCTCAACAGCGGTAAGATCC
TTGAGAGTTTTCGCCCCGAAGAACGTTTTCCAATGATGAGCACTTTTAAAGTTCTGCTATGTGGCGCGGT
ATTATCCCGTATTGACGCCGGGCAAGAGCAACTCGGTCGCCGCATACACTATTCTCAGAATGACTTGGTT
GAGTACTCACCAGTCACAGAAAAGCATCTTACGGATGGCATGACAGTAAGAGAATTATGCAGTGCTGCCA
TAACCATGAGTGATAACACTGCGGCCAACTTACTTCTGACAACGATCGGAGGACCGAAGGAGCTAACCGC
TTTTTTGCACAACATGGGGGATCATGTAACTCGCCTTGATCGTTGGGAACCGGAGCTGAATGAAGCCATA
CCAAACGACGAGCGTGACACCACGATGCCTGCAGCAATGGCAACAACGTTGCGCAAACTATTAACTGGCG
AACTACTTACTCTAGCTTCCCGGCAACAATTAATAGACTGGATGGAGGCGGATAAAGTTGCAGGACCACT
TCTGCGCTCGGCCCTTCCGGCTGGCTGGTTTATTGCTGATAAATCTGGAGCCGGTGAGCGTGGGTCTCGC
GGTATCATTGCAGCACTGGGGCCAGATGGTAAGCCCTCCCGTATCGTAGTTATCTACACGACGGGGAGTC
AGGCAACTATGGATGAACGAAATAGACAGATCGCTGAGATAGGTGCCTCACTGATTAAGCATTGGTAACT
GTCAGACCAAGTTTACTCATATATACTTTAGATTGATTTAAAACTTCATTTTTAATTTAAAAGGATCTAG
GTGAAGATCCTTTTTGATAATCTCATGACCAAAATCCCTTAACGTGAGTTTTCGTTCCACTGAGCGTCAG
ACCCCGTAGAAAAGATCAAAGGATCTTCTTGAGATCCTTTTTTTCTGCGCGTAATCTGCTGCTTGCAAAC
AAAAAAACCACCGCTACCAGCGGTGGTTTGTTTGCCGGATCAAGAGCTACCAACTCTTTTTCCGAAGGTA
ACTGGCTTCAGCAGAGCGCAGATACCAAATACTGTCCTTCTAGTGTAGCCGTAGTTAGGCCACCACTTCA
AGAACTCTGTAGCACCGCCTACATACCTCGCTCTGCTAATCCTGTTACCAGTGGCTGCTGCCAGTGGCGA
TAAGTCGTGTCTTACCGGGTTGGACTCAAGACGATAGTTACCGGATAAGGCGCAGCGGTCGGGCTGAACG
GGGGGTTCGTGCACACAGCCCAGCTTGGAGCGAACGACCTACACCGAACTGAGATACCTACAGCGTGAGC
TATGAGAAAGCGCCACGCTTCCCGAAGGGAGAAAGGCGGACAGGTATCCGGTAAGCGGCAGGGTCGGAAC
AGGAGAGCGCACGAGGGAGCTTCCAGGGGGAAACGCCTGGTATCTTTATAGTCCTGTCGGGTTTCGCCAC
CTCTGACTTGAGCGTCGATTTTTGTGATGCTCGTCAGGGGGGCGGAGCCTATGGAAAAACGCCAGCAACG
CGGCCTTTTTACGGTTCCTGGCCTTTTGCTGGCCTTTTGCTCACATGTTCTTTCCTGCGTTATCCCCTGA
TTCTGTGGATAACCGTATTACCGCCTTTGAGTGAGCTGATACCGCTCGCCGCAGCCGAACGACCGAGCGC
AGCGAGTCAGTGAGCGAGGAAGCGGAAGAGCGCCTGATGCGGTATTTTCTCCTTACGCATCTGTGCGGTA
TTTCACACCGCATATATGGTGCACTCTCAGTACAATCTGCTCTGATGCCGCATAGTTAAGCCAGTATACA
CTCCGCTATCGCTACGTGACTGGGTCATGGCTGCGCCCCGACACCCGCCAACACCCGCTGACGCGCCCTG
ACGGGCTTGTCTGCTCCCGGCATCCGCTTACAGACAAGCTGTGACCGTCTCCGGGAGCTGCATGTGTCAG
AGGTTTTCACCGTCATCACCGAAACGCGCGAGGCAGCTGCGGTAAAGCTCATCAGCGTGGTCGTGAAGCG
ATTCACAGATGTCTGCCTGTTCATCCGCGTCCAGCTCGTTGAGTTTCTCCAGAAGCGTTAATGTCTGGCT
TCTGATAAAGCGGGCCATGTTAAGGGCGGTTTTTTCCTGTTTGGTCACTGATGCCTCCGTGTAAGGGGGA
TTTCTGTTCATGGGGGTAATGATACCGATGAAACGAGAGAGGATGCTCACGATACGGGTTACTGATGATG
AACATGCCCGGTTACTGGAACGTTGTGAGGGTAAACAACTGGCGGTATGGATGCGGCGGGACCAGAGAAA
AATCACTCAGGGTCAATGCCAGCGCTTCGTTAATACAGATGTAGGTGTTCCACAGGGTAGCCAGCAGCAT
CCTGCGATGCAGATCCGGAACATAATGGTGCAGGGCGCTGACTTCCGCGTTTCCAGACTTTACGAAACAC
GGAAACCGAAGACCATTCATGTTGTTGCTCAGGTCGCAGACGTTTTGCAGCAGCAGTCGCTTCACGTTCG
CTCGCGTATCGGTGATTCATTCTGCTAACCAGTAAGGCAACCCCGCCAGCCTAGCCGGGTCCTCAACGAC
AGGAGCACGATCATGCGCACCCGTGGCCAGGACCCAACGCTGCCCGAGATCTCGATCCCGCGAAATTAAT
ACGACTCACTATAGGGAGACCACAACGGTTTCCCTCTAGAAATAATTTTGTTTAACTTTAAGAAGGAGAT
ATACATATGATGAGCGAAACCGCCCCCCTGCCCTCTGCTTCCAGTGCTTTAGAAGATAAAGCAGCCTCTG
CCCCCGTTGTGGGCATTATCATGGGCAGCCAGTCAGACTGGGAAACCATGCGCCATGCAGACGCATTGCT
GACAGAGCTGGAAATTCCGCATGAAACCCTCATTGTTGTAGCACATCGTACGCCAGACCGGTTGGCGGAT
TATGCGCGTACGGCAGCCGAACGCGGCCTGAATGTGATTATTGCTGGGGCCGGTGGAGCTGCACATCTGC
CGGGTATGTGTGCGGCATGGACACGCCTGCCCGTGCTGGGTGTTCCAGTAGAATCTCGCGCTCTTAAAGG
CATGGACAGCCTGCTTTCCATTGTGCAGATGCCCGGCGGCGTGCCTGTGGGCACTTTGGCTATTGGGGCA
TCCGGCGCCAAAAATGCCGCCTTGCTGGCCGCCTCCATTCTTGCACTGTATAACCCGGCCCTTGCCGCAC
GCCTTGAAACATGGCGCGCATTGCAGACGGCCTCTGTCCCCAACTCTCCCATTACCGAAGATAAATGAGA
ATTCGAGCTCCGTCGACAAGCTTGCGGCCGCACTCGAGCACCACCACCACCACCACTGAGATCCGGCTGC
TAACAAAGCCCGAAAGGAAGCTGAGTTGGCTGCTGCCACCGCTGAGCAATAACTAGCATAACCCCTTGGG
GCCTCTAAACGGGTCTTGAGGGGTTTTTTGCTGAAAGGAGGAACTATATCCGGAT
