>Addgene plasmid #71623 | pJK677 | addgene partial sequence | sequence record 133925 | T7 5'-TAATACGACTCACTATAGGG-3'
AATAATTTTGTTTAACTTTAAGAAGGAGATATACATATGATGAGCGAAACCGCCCCCCTGCCCTCTGCTT
CCAGTGCTTTAGAAGATAAAGCAGCCTCTGCCCCCGTTGTGGGCATTATCATGGGCAGCCAGTCAGACTG
GGAAACCATGCGCCATGCAGACGCATTGCTGACAGAGCTGGAAATTCCGCATGAAACCCTCATTGTTGTA
GCACATCGTACGCCAGACCGGTTGGCGGATTATGCGCGTACGGCAGCCGAACGCGGCCTGAATGTGATTA
TTGCTGGGGCCGGTGGAGCTGCACATCTGCCGGGTATGTGTGCGGCATGGACACGCCTGCCCGTGCTGGG
TGTTCCAGTAGAATCTCGCGCTCTTAAAGGCATGGACAGCCTGCTTTCCATTGTGCAGATGCCCGGCGGC
GTGCCTGTGGGCACTTTGGCTATTGGGGCATCCGGCGCCAAAAATGCCGCCTTGCTGGCCGCCTCCATTC
TTGCACTGTATAACCCGGCCCTTGCCGCACGCCTTGAAACATGGCGCGCATTGCAGACGGCCTCTGTCCC
CAACTCTCCCATTACCGAAGATAAATGAGAATTCGAGCTCCGTCGACAAGCTTGCGGCCGCACTCGAGCA
CCACCACCACCACCACTGAGATCCGGCTGCTAACAAAGCCCGAAAGGAAGCTGAGTTGGCTGCTGCCACC
GCTGAGCAATAACTAGCATAACCCCTTGGGGCCTCTAAACGGGTCTTGAGGGGTTTTTTGCTGAAAGGAG
GAACTATATCCGGATTGGCGAATGGG
[124 nt withheld, positions 797-920]
C
[43 nt withheld, positions 922-964]
