>Addgene plasmid #71623 | pJK677 | addgene partial sequence | sequence record 133926 | T7term 5'-GCTAGTTATTGCTCAGCGG-3'
CTTTCGGGCTTTGTTAGCAGCCGGATCTCAGTGGTGGTGGTGGTGGTGCTCGAGTGCGGCCGCAAGCTTG
TCGACGGAGCTCGAATTCTCATTTATCTTCGGTAATGGGAGAGTTGGGGACAGAGGCCGTCTGCAATGCG
CGCCATGTTTCAAGGCGTGCGGCAAGGGCCGGGTTATACAGTGCAAGAATGGAGGCGGCCAGCAAGGCGG
CATTTTTGGCGCCGGATGCCCCAATAGCCAAAGTGCCCACAGGCACGCCGCCGGGCATCTGCACAATGGA
AAGCAGGCTGTCCATGCCTTTAAGAGCGCGAGATTCTACTGGAACACCCAGCACGGGCAGGCGTGTCCAT
GCCGCACACATACCCGGCAGATGTGCAGCTCCACCGGCCCCAGCAATAATCACATTCAGGCCGCGTTCGG
CTGCCGTACGCGCATAATCCGCCAACCGGTCTGGCGTACGATGTGCTACAACAATGAGGGTTTCATGCGG
AATTTCCAGCTCTGTCAGCAATGCGTCTGCATGGCGCATGGTTTCCCAGTCTGACTGGCTGCCCATGATA
ATGCCCACAACGGGGGCAGAGGCTGCTTTATCTTCTAAAGCACTGGAAGCAGAGGGCAGGGGGGCGGTTT
CGCTCATCATATGTATATCTCCTTCTTAAAGTTAAACAAAATTATTTCTAGAGGGAAACCGTTGTGGTCT
CCCTATAGTGAGTCGTATTAATTTCGCGGGATCGAGATCTCGGGCAGCGTTGGGTCCTGGCCACGGGTGC
GCATGATCGTGCTCCTGTCGTTGAGGACCCGGCTAGGCTGGCGGGGTTGCCTTACTGGTTAGCAGAATGA
ATCACCGATACGCGAGCGAACGTGAAGCGACTGCTGCTGCAAAACGTCTGCGACCTGAGCAACAACATGA
ATGGTCTTCGGTTTCCGTGTTTCGTAAAGTCTGGAAACGCGGAAGTCAGCGCCCTGCACCATTATGTTCC
GGATCTGCATCGCAGGATGCTGCTGGCTACCCTGTGGA
